>Addgene plasmid #136339 | pLENTI_TetOn_Hu_ECT2(WT) | addgene full sequence | sequence record 270740 | Addgene NGS Result
TGTAGTCTTATGCAATACTCTTGTAGTCTTGCAACATGGTAACGATGAGTTAGCAACATGCCTTACAAGG
AGAGAAAAAGCACCGTGCATGCCGATTGGTGGAAGTAAGGTGGTACGATCGTGCCTTATTAGGAAGGCAA
CAGACGGGTCTGACATGGATTGGACGAACCACTGAATTGCCGCATTGCAGAGATATTGTATTTAAGTGCC
TAGCTCGATACATAAACGGGTCTCTCTGGTTAGACCAGATCTGAGCCTGGGAGCTCTCTGGCTAACTAGG
GAACCCACTGCTTAAGCCTCAATAAAGCTTGCCTTGAGTGCTTCAAGTAGTGTGTGCCCGTCTGTTGTGT
GACTCTGGTAACTAGAGATCCCTCAGACCCTTTTAGTCAGTGTGGAAAATCTCTAGCAGTGGCGCCCGAA
CAGGGACTTGAAAGCGAAAGGGAAACCAGAGGAGCTCTCTCGACGCAGGACTCGGCTTGCTGAAGCGCGC
ACGGCAAGAGGCGAGGGGCGGCGACTGGTGAGTACGCCAAAAATTTTGACTAGCGGAGGCTAGAAGGAGA
GAGATGGGTGCGAGAGCGTCAGTATTAAGCGGGGGAGAATTAGATCGCGATGGGAAAAAATTCGGTTAAG
GCCAGGGGGAAAGAAAAAATATAAATTAAAACATATAGTATGGGCAAGCAGGGAGCTAGAACGATTCGCA
GTTAATCCTGGCCTGTTAGAAACATCAGAAGGCTGTAGACAAATACTGGGACAGCTACAACCATCCCTTC
AGACAGGATCAGAAGAACTTAGATCATTATATAATACAGTAGCAACCCTCTATTGTGTGCATCAAAGGAT
AGAGATAAAAGACACCAAGGAAGCTTTAGACAAGATAGAGGAAGAGCAAAACAAAAGTAAGACCACCGCA
CAGCAAGCGGCCGCTGATCTTCAGACCTGGAGGAGGAGATATGAGGGACAATTGGAGAAGTGAATTATAT
AAATATAAAGTAGTAAAAATTGAACCATTAGGAGTAGCACCCACCAAGGCAAAGAGAAGAGTGGTGCAGA
GAGAAAAAAGAGCAGTGGGAATAGGAGCTTTGTTCCTTGGGTTCTTGGGAGCAGCAGGAAGCACTATGGG
CGCAGCGTCAATGACGCTGACGGTACAGGCCAGACAATTATTGTCTGGTATAGTGCAGCAGCAGAACAAT
TTGCTGAGGGCTATTGAGGCGCAACAGCATCTGTTGCAACTCACAGTCTGGGGCATCAAGCAGCTCCAGG
CAAGAATCCTGGCTGTGGAAAGATACCTAAAGGATCAACAGCTCCTGGGGATTTGGGGTTGCTCTGGAAA
ACTCATTTGCACCACTGCTGTGCCTTGGAATGCTAGTTGGAGTAATAAATCTCTGGAACAGATTTGGAAT
CACACGACCTGGATGGAGTGGGACAGAGAAATTAACAATTACACAAGCTTAATACACTCCTTAATTGAAG
AATCGCAAAACCAGCAAGAAAAGAATGAACAAGAATTATTGGAATTAGATAAATGGGCAAGTTTGTGGAA
TTGGTTTAACATAACAAATTGGCTGTGGTATATAAAATTATTCATAATGATAGTAGGAGGCTTGGTAGGT
TTAAGAATAGTTTTTGCTGTACTTTCTATAGTGAATAGAGTTAGGCAGGGATATTCACCATTATCGTTTC
AGACCCACCTCCCAACCCCGAGGGGACCCGACAGGCCCGAAGGAATAGAAGAAGAAGGTGGAGAGAGAGA
CAGAGACAGATCCATTCGATTAGTGAACGGATCTCGACGGTATCGGTTAACTTTTAAAAGAAAAGGGGGG
ATTGGGGGGTACAGTGCAGGGGAAAGAATAGTAGACATAATAGCAACAGACATACAAACTAAAGAATTAC
AAAAACAAATTACAAAAATTCAAAATTTTATCGATCACGAGACTAGCCTCGAGTTTACTCCCTATCAGTG
ATAGAGAACGTATGTCGAGTTTACTCCCTATCAGTGATAGAGAACGATGTCGAGTTTACTCCCTATCAGT
GATAGAGAACGTATGTCGAGTTTACTCCCTATCAGTGATAGAGAACGTATGTCGAGTTTACTCCCTATCA
GTGATAGAGAACGTATGTCGAGTTTATCCCTATCAGTGATAGAGAACGTATGTCGAGTTTACTCCCTATC
AGTGATAGAGAACGTATGTCGAGGTAGGCGTGTACGGTGGGAGGCCTATATAAGCAGAGCTCGTTTAGTG
AACCGTCAGATCGCCTGGAGAATTCGAGCTCGGTACCCGGGGATCCACCGGTTCGTCGACTAGTCCAGTG
TGGTGGAATTCTGCAGATATCAACAAGTTTGTACAAAAAAGCAGGCTCCGCGGCCGCCCCCTTCACCATG
GCTGAAAATAGTGTATTAACATCCACTACTGGGAGGACTAGCTTGGCAGACTCTTCCATTTTTGATTCTA
AAGTTACTGAGATTTCCAAGGAAAACTTACTTATTGGATCTACTTCATATGTAGAAGAGATGCCTCAGAT
TGAAACAAGAGTGATATTGGTTCAAGAAGCTGGAAAACAAGAAGAACTTATAAAAGCCTTAAAGGACATT
AAAGTGGGCTTTGTAAAGATGGAGTCAGTGGAAGAATTTGAAGGTTTGGATTCTCCGGAATTTGAAAATG
TATTTGTAGTCACGGACTTTCAGGATTCTGTCTTTAATGACCTCTACAAGGCTGATTGTAGAGTTATTGG
ACCACCCGTGGTGCTGAATTGTTCACAAAAAGGAGAGCCTTTGCCATTTTCATGTCGCCCGTTGTATTGT
ACAAGTATGATGAATCTAGTACTATGCTTTACTGGATTTAGGAAAAAAGAAGAACTAGTCAGGTTGGTGA
CATTGGTCCATCACATGGGTGGAGTTATTCGAAAAGACTTTAATTCAAAAGTTACACATTTGGTGGCAAA
TTGTACACAAGGAGAAAAATTCAGGGTTGCTGTGAGTCTAGGTACTCCAATTATGAAGCCAGAATGGATT
TATAAAGCTTGGGAAAGGCGGAATGAACAGGATTTCTATGCAGCAGTTGATGACTTTAGAAATGAATTTA
AAGTTCCTCCATTTCAAGATTGTATTTTAAGTTTCCTGGGATTTTCAGATGAAGAGAAAACCAATATGGA
AGAAATGACTGAAATGCAAGGAGGTAAATATTTACCGCTTGGAGATGAAAGATGCACTCACCTTGTAGTT
GAAGAGAATATAGTAAAAGATCTTCCCTTTGAACCTTCAAAGAAACTTTATGTTGTCAAGCAAGAGTGGT
TCTGGGGAAGCATTCAAATGGATGCCCGAGCTGGAGAAACTATGTATTTATATGAAAAGGCAAATACTCC
TGAGCTCAAGAAATCAGTGTCAATGCTTTCTCTAAATACCCCTAACAGCAATCGCAAACGACGTCGTTTA
AAAGAAACACTTGCTCAGCTTTCAAGAGAGACAGACGTGTCACCATTTCCACCCCGTAAGCGCCCATCAG
CTGAGCATTCCCTTTCCATAGGGTCACTCCTAGATATCTCCAACACACCAGAGTCTAGCATTAACTATGG
AGACACCCCAAAGTCTTGTACTAAGTCTTCTAAAAGCTCCACTCCAGTTCCTTCAAAGCAGTCAGCAAGG
TGGCAAGTTGCAAAAGAGCTTTATCAAACTGAAAGTAATTATGTTAATATATTGGCAACAATTATTCAGT
TATTTCAAGTACCATTGGAAGAGGAAGGACAACGTGGTGGACCTATCCTTGCACCAGAGGAGATTAAGAC
TATTTTTGGTAGCATCCCAGATATCTTTGATGTACACACTAAGATAAAGGATGATCTTGAAGACCTTATA
GTTAATTGGGATGAGAGCAAAAGCATTGGTGACATTTTTCTGAAATATTCAAAAGATTTGGTAAAAACCT
ACCCTCCCTTTGTAAACTTCTTTGAAATGAGCAAGGAAACAATTATTAAATGTGAAAAACAGAAACCAAG
ATTTCATGCTTTTCTCAAGATAAACCAAGCAAAACCAGAATGTGGACGGCAGAGCCTTGTTGAACTTCTT
ATCCGACCAGTACAGAGGTTACCCAGTGTTGCATTACTTTTAAATGATCTTAAGAAGCATACAGCTGATG
AAAATCCAGACAAAAGCACTTTAGAAAAAGCTATTGGATCACTGAAGGAAGTAATGACGCATATTAATGA
GGATAAGAGAAAAACAGAAGCTCAAAAGCAAATTTTTGATGTTGTTTATGAAGTAGATGGATGCCCAGCT
AATCTTTTATCTTCTCACCGAAGCTTAGTACAGCGGGTTGAAACAATTTCTCTAGGTGAGCACCCCTGTG
ACAGAGGAGAACAAGTAACTCTCTTCCTCTTCAATGATTGCCTAGAGATAGCAAGAAAACGGCACAAGGT
TATTGGCACTTTTAGGAGTCCTCATGGCCAAACCCGACCCCCAGCTTCTCTTAAGCATATTCACCTAATG
CCTCTTTCTCAGATTAAGAAGGTATTGGACATAAGAGAGACAGAAGATTGCCATAATGCTTTTGCCTTGC
TTGTGAGGCCACCAACAGAGCAGGCAAATGTGCTACTCAGTTTCCAGATGACATCAGATGAACTTCCAAA
AGAAAACTGGCTAAAGATGCTGTGTCGACATGTAGCTAACACCATTTGTAAAGCAGATGCTGAGAATCTT
ATTTATACTGCTGATCCAGAATCCTTTGAAGTAAATACAAAAGATATGGACAGTACATTGAGTAGAGCAT
CAAGAGCAATAAAAAAGACTTCAAAAAAGGTTACAAGAGCATTCTCTTTCTCCAAAACTCCAAAAAGAGC
TCTTCGAAGGGCTCTTATGACATCCCACGGCTCAGTGGAGGGAAGAAGTCCTTCCAGCAATGATAAGCAT
GTAATGAGTCGTCTTTCTAGCACATCATCATTAGCAGGTATCCCTTCTCCCTCCCTTGTCAGCCTTCCTT
CCTTCTTTGAAAGGAGAAGTCATACGTTAAGTAGATCTACAACTCATTTGATAAAGGGTGGGCGCGCCGA
CCCAGCTTTCTTGTACAAAGTGGTTGATATCCAGCACAGTGGCGGCCGCTCGACAATCAACCTCTGGATT
ACAAAATTTGTGAAAGATTGACTGGTATTCTTAACTATGTTGCTCCTTTTACGCTATGTGGATACGCTGC
TTTAATGCCTTTGTATCATGCTATTGCTTCCCGTATGGCTTTCATTTTCTCCTCCTTGTATAAATCCTGG
TTGCTGTCTCTTTATGAGGAGTTGTGGCCCGTTGTCAGGCAACGTGGCGTGGTGTGCACTGTGTTTGCTG
ACGCAACCCCCACTGGTTGGGGCATTGCCACCACCTGTCAGCTCCTTTCCGGGACTTTCGCTTTCCCCCT
CCCTATTGCCACGGCGGAACTCATCGCCGCCTGCCTTGCCCGCTGCTGGACAGGGGCTCGGCTGTTGGGC
ACTGACAATTCCGTGGTGTTGTCGGGGAAGCTGACGTCCTTTCCATGGCTGCTCGCCTGTGTTGCCACCT
GGATTCTGCGCGGGACGTCCTTCTGCTACGTCCCTTCGGCCCTCAATCCAGCGGACCTTCCTTCCCGCGG
CCTGCTGCCGGCTCTGCGGCCTCTTCCGCGTCTTCGCCTTCGCCCTCAGACGAGTCGGATCTCCCTTTGG
GCCGCCTCCCCGCCTGGAATTCTGCAGATATCCGGACTAGTGATCTCTCGAGGTTAACGAATTCTACCGG
GTAGGGGAGGCGCTTTTCCCAAGGCAGTCTGGAGCATGCGCTTTAGCAGCCCCGCTGGGCACTTGGCGCT
ACACAAGTGGCCTCTGGCCTCGCACACATTCCACATCCACCGGTAGGCGCCAACCGGCTCCGTTCTTTGG
TGGCCCCTTCGCGCCACCTTCTACTCCTCCCCTAGTCAGGAAGTTCCCCCCCGCCCCGCAGCTCGCGTCG
TGCAGGACGTGACAAATGGAAGTAGCACGTCTCACTAGTCTCGTGCAGATGGACAGCACCGCTGAGCAAT
GGAAGCGGGTAGGCCTTTGGGGCAGCGGCCAATAGCAGCTTTGCTCCTTCGCTTTCTGGGCTCAGAGGCT
GGGAAGGGGTGGGTCCGGGGGCGGGCTCAGGGGCGGGGCGGGCGCCCGAAGGTCCTCCGGAGGCCCGGCA
TTCTGCACGCTTCAAAAGCGCACGTCTGCCGCGCTGTTCTCCTCTTCCTCATCTCCGGGCCTTTCGACCT
GCATCCCGCCACCATGAAAAAGCCTGAACTCACCGCGACGTCTGTCGAGAAGTTTCTGATCGAAAAGTTC
GACAGCGTCTCCGACCTGATGCAGCTCTCGGAGGGCGAAGAATCTCGTGCTTTCAGCTTCGATGTAGGAG
GGCGTGGATATGTCCTGCGGGTAAATAGCTGCGCCGATGGTTTCTACAAAGATCGTTATGTTTATCGGCA
CTTTGCATCGGCCGCGCTCCCGATTCCGGAAGTGCTTGACATTGGGGAATTCAGCGAGAGCCTGACCTAT
TGCATCTCCCGCCGTGCACAGGGTGTCACGTTGCAAGACCTGCCTGAAACCGAACTGCCCGCTGTTCTGC
AGCCGGTCGCGGAGGCCATGGATGCGATCGCTGCGGCCGATCTTAGCCAGACGAGCGGGTTCGGCCCATT
CGGACCGCAAGGAATCGGTCAATACACTACATGGCGTGATTTCATATGCGCGATTGCTGATCCCCATGTG
TATCACTGGCAAACTGTGATGGACGACACCGTCAGTGCGTCCGTCGCGCAGGCTCTCGATGAGCTGATGC
TTTGGGCCGAGGACTGCCCCGAAGTCCGGCACCTCGTGCACGCGGATTTCGGCTCCAACAATGTCCTGAC
GGACAATGGCCGCATAACAGCGGTCATTGACTGGAGCGAGGCGATGTTCGGGGATTCCCAATACGAGGTC
GCCAACATCTTCTTCTGGAGGCCGTGGTTGGCTTGTATGGAGCAGCAGACGCGCTACTTCGAGCGGAGGC
ATCCGGAGCTTGCAGGATCGCCGCGGCTCCGGGCGTATATGCTCCGCATTGGTCTTGACCAACTCTATCA
GAGCTTGGTTGACGGCAATTTCGATGATGCAGCTTGGGCGCAGGGTCGATGCGACGCAATCGTCCGATCC
GGAGCCGGGACTGTCGGGCGTACACAAATCGCCCGCAGAAGCGCGGCCGTCTGGACCGATGGCTGTGTAG
AAGTACTCGCCGATAGTGGAAACCGACGCCCCAGCACTCGTCCGAGGGCAAAGGAATAGAGTAGATGCCG
ACCGAACAAGAGCTGATTTCGAGAACGCCTCAGCCAGCAACTCGCGCGAGCCTAGCAAGGCAAATGCGAG
AGAACGGCCTTACGCTTGGTGGCACAGTTCTCGTCCACAGTTCGCTAAGCTCGCTCGGCTGGGTCGCGGG
AGGGCCGGTCGCAGTGATTCAGGCCCTTCTGGATTGTGTTGGTCCCCAGGGCACGATTGTCATGCCCACG
CACTCGGGTGATCTGACTGATCCCGCAGATTGGAGATCGCCGCCCGTGCCTGCCGATTGGGTGCAGATCC
GTCGAGGGCCCGGTACCTTTAAGACCAATGACTTACAAGGCAGCTGTAGATCTTAGCCACTTTTTAAAAG
AAAAGGGGGGACTGGAAGGGCTAGCTCACTCCCAACGAAGACAAGATCTGCTTTTTGCTTGTACTGGGTC
TCTCTGGTTAGACCAGATCTGAGCCTGGGAGCTCTCTGGCTAACTAGGGAACCCACTGCTTAAGCCTCAA
TAAAGCTTGCCTTGAGTGCTTCAAGTAGTGTGTGCCCGTCTGTTGTGTGACTCTGGTAACTAGAGATCCC
TCAGACCCTTTTAGTCAGTGTGGAAAATCTCTAGCAGTAGTAGTTCATGTCATCTTATTATTCAGTATTT
ATAACTTGCAAAGAAATGAATATCAGAGAGTGAGAGGAACTTGTTTATTGCAGCTTATAATGGTTACAAA
TAAAGCAATAGCATCACAAATTTCACAAATAAAGCATTTTTTTCACTGCATTCTAGTTGTGGTTTGTCCA
AACTCATCAATGTATCTTATCATGTCTGGCTCTAGCTATCCCGCCCCTAACTCCGCCCATCCCGCCCCTA
ACTCCGCCCAGTTCCGCCCATTCTCCGCCCCATGGCTGACTAATTTTTTTTATTTATGCAGAGGCCGAGG
CCGCCTCGGCCTCTGAGCTATTCCAGAAGTAGTGAGGAGGCTTTTTTGGAGGCCTAGGGACGTACCCAAT
TCGCCCTATAGTGAGTCGTATTACGCGCGCTCACTGGCCGTCGTTTTACAACGTCGTGACTGGGAAAACC
CTGGCGTTACCCAACTTAATCGCCTTGCAGCACATCCCCCTTTCGCCAGCTGGCGTAATAGCGAAGAGGC
CCGCACCGATCGCCCTTCCCAACAGTTGCGCAGCCTGAATGGCGAATGGG
[124 nt withheld, positions 8451-8574]
C
[91 nt withheld, positions 8576-8666]
A
[49 nt withheld, positions 8668-8716]
CCTTTGACGTTGGAGTCCACGTTCTTT
[37 nt withheld, positions 8744-8780]
ACCCTATCTCGGTCTATTCTTTTGATTTATAAGGGATTTTGCCGATTTCGGCCTATTGGTTAAAAAATGA
GCTGATTTAACAAAAATTTAACGCGAATTTTAACAAAATATTAACGCTTACAATTTAGGTGGCACTTTTC
GGGGAAATGTGCGCGGAACCCCTATTTGTTTATTTTTCTAAATACATTCAAATATGTATCCGCTCATGAG
ACAATAACCCTGATAAATGCTTCAATAATATTGAAAAAGGAAGAGTATGAGTATTCAACATTTCCGTGTC
GCCCTTATTCCCTTTTTTGCGGCATTTTGCCTTCCTGTTTTTGCTCACCCAGAAACGCTGGTGAAAGTAA
AAGATGCTGAAGATCAGTTGGGTGCACGAGTGGGTTACATCGAACTGGATCTCAACAGCGGTAAGATCCT
TGAGAGTTTTCGCCCCGAAGAACGTTTTCCAATGATGAGCACTTTTAAAGTTCTGCTATGTGGCGCGGTA
TTATCCCGTATTGACGCCGGGCAAGAGCAACTCGGTCGCCGCATACACTATTCTCAGAATGACTTGGTTG
AGTACTCACCAGTCACAGAAAAGCATCTTACGGATGGCATGACAGTAAGAGAATTATGCAGTGCTGCCAT
AACCATGAGTGATAACACTGCGGCCAACTTACTTCTGACAACGATCGGAGGACCGAAGGAGCTAACCGCT
TTTTTGCACAACATGGGGGATCATGTAACTCGCCTTGATCGTTGGGAACCGGAGCTGAATGAAGCCATAC
CAAACGACGAGCGTGACACCACGATGCCTGTAGCAATGGCAACAACGTTGCGCAAACTATTAACTGGCGA
ACTACTTACTCTAGCTTCCCGGCAACAATTAATAGACTGGATGGAGGCGGATAAAGTTGCAGGACCACTT
CTGCGCTCGGCCCTTCCGGCTGGCTGGTTTATTGCTGATAAATCTGGAGCCGGTGAGCGTGGGTCTCGCG
GTATCATTGCAGCACTGGGGCCAGATGGTAAGCCCTCCCGTATCGTAGTTATCTACACGACGGGGAGTCA
GGCAACTATGGATGAACGAAATAGACAGATCGCTGAGATAGGTGCCTCACTGATTAAGCATTGGTAACTG
TCAGACCAAGTTTACTCATATATACTTTAGATTGATTTAAAACTTCATTTTTAATTTAAAAGGATCTAGG
TGAAGATCCTTTTTGATAATCTCATGACCAAAATCCCTTAACGTGAGTTTTCGTTCCACTGAGCGTCAGA
CCCCGTAGAAAAGATCAAAGGATCTTCTTGAGATCCTTTTTTTCTGCGCGTAATCTGCTGCTTGCAAACA
AAAAAACCACCGCTACCAGCGGTGGTTTGTTTGCCGGATCAAGAGCTACCAACTCTTTTTCCGAAGGTAA
CTGGCTTCAGCAGAGCGCAGATACCAAATACTGTTCTTCTAGTGTAGCCGTAGTTAGGCCACCACTTCAA
GAACTCTGTAGCACCGCCTACATACCTCGCTCTGCTAATCCTGTTACCAGTGGCTGCTGCCAGTGGCGAT
AAGTCGTGTCTTACCGGGTTGGACTCAAGACGATAGTTACCGGATAAGGCGCAGCGGTCGGGCTGAACGG
GGGGTTCGTGCACACAGCCCAGCTTGGAGCGAACGACCTACACCGAACTGAGATACCTACAGCGTGAGCT
ATGAGAAAGCGCCACGCTTCCCGAAGGGAGAAAGGCGGACAGGTATCCGGTAAGCGGCAGGGTCGGAACA
GGAGAGCGCACGAGGGAGCTTCCAGGGGGAAACGCCTGGTATCTTTATAGTCCTGTCGGGTTTCGCCACC
TCTGACTTGAGCGTCGATTTTTGTGATGCTCGTCAGGGGGGCGGAGCCTATGGAAAAACGCCAGCAACGC
GGCCTTTTTACGGTTCCTGGCCTTTTGCTGGCCTTTTGCTCACATGTTCTTTCCTGCGTTATCCCCTGAT
TCTGTGGATAACCGTATTACCGCCTTTGAGTGAGCTGATACCGCTCGCCGCAGCCGAACGACCGAGCGCA
GCGAGTCAGTGAGCGAGGAAGCGGAAGAGCGCCCAATACGCAAACCGCCTCTCCCCGCGCGTTGGCCGAT
TCATTAATGCAGCTGGCACGACAGGTTTCCCGACTGGAAAGCGGGCAGTGAGCGCAACGCAATTAATGTG
AGTTAGCTCACTCATTAGGCACCCCAGGCTTTACACTTTATGCTTCCGGCTCGTATGTTGTGTGGAATTG
TGAGCGGATAACAATTTCACACAGGAAACAGCTATGACCATGATTACGCCAAGCGCGCAATTAACCCTCA
CTAAAGGGAACAAAAGCTGGAGCTGCAAGCTTAA
Features (pLannotate 1.2.2; 31 found; start..end, strand, type, name):
      1..227     +  promoter       RSV promoter: Rous sarcoma virus enhancer/promoter
    228..408     +  LTR            5' LTR (truncated): truncated 5' long terminal repeat (LTR) from HIV-1
    455..580     +  misc_feature   HIV-1 Ψ: packaging signal of human immunodeficiency virus type 1
    564..927     +  CDS            HIV-1 gag (fragment): gag protein from human immunodeficiency virus 1; gag
   1073..1306    +  misc_feature   RRE: The Rev response element (RRE) of HIV-1 allows for Rev-dependent mRNA export from the nucleus to the cytoplasm.
   1683..1783    +  CDS            Rev (fragment): human immunodeficiency virus 1 (HIV-1) Rev protein; rev; enhances nuclear export of unspliced and incompletely spliced viral mRNAs
   1802..1919    +  misc_feature   cPPT/CTS: central polypurine tract and central termination sequence of HIV-1
   1941..2255    +  promoter       tight TRE promoter: Tet-responsive promoter PTight, consisting of seven tet operator sequences followed by the minimal CMV promoter
   2260..2286    +  misc_feature   MCS (fragment): pUC18/19 multiple cloning site
   2333..2357    +  protein_bind   attB1: mutant version of attB; recombination site for the Gateway® BP reaction BP Clonase™
   2378..5023    +  CDS            ECT2: ECT2_HUMAN - Experimental evidence at protein level: Swiss-Prot protein existence level 1. Guanine nucleotide exchange factor (GEF) that catalyzes the exchange of GDP for GTP. Promotes guanine nucleotide exchange on the Rho family members of small GTPases, like RHOA, RHOC, RAC1 and CDC42. Required for signal transduction pathways involved in the regulation of cytokinesis. Component of the centralspindlin complex that serves as a microtubule-dependent and Rho-mediated signaling required for the myosin contractile ring formation during the cell cycle cytokinesis. Regulates the translocation of R
   5040..5064    -  protein_bind   attB2: mutant version of attB; recombination site for the Gateway® BP reaction BP Clonase™
   5095..5683    +  misc_feature   WPRE: woodchuck hepatitis virus posttranscriptional regulatory element
   5739..6226    +  promoter       PGK promoter: mouse phosphoglycerate kinase 1 promoter
   6244..7269    +  CDS            HygR: aminoglycoside phosphotransferase from E. coli; aph(4)-Ia; confers resistance to hygromycin
   7287..7565    +  CDS            yokD (fragment): YOKD_BACSU - Experimental evidence at protein level: Swiss-Prot protein existence level 1. May contribute to antibiotic resistance. From Bacillus subtilis (strain 168).
   7573..7710    +  CDS            nef (fragment): NEF_HV1LA - Experimental evidence at protein level: Swiss-Prot protein existence level 1. Extracellular Nef protein targets CD4(+) T-lymphocytes for apoptosis by interacting with CXCR4 surface receptors. From Human immunodeficiency virus type 1 group M subtype B (isolate Lai) (HIV-1).
   7696..7876    +  LTR            5' LTR (truncated): truncated 5' long terminal repeat (LTR) from HIV-1
   7948..8069    +  polyA_signal   SV40 poly(A) signal: SV40 polyadenylation signal
   8109..8244    +  rep_origin     SV40 ori: SV40 origin of replication
   8265..8283    -  promoter       T7 promoter: promoter for bacteriophage T7 RNA polymerase
   8291..8446    +  CDS            lacZα (fragment): LacZα fragment of β-galactosidase; lacZ fragment
   8451..8879    +  rep_origin     f1 ori (sequence partly withheld): f1 bacteriophage origin of replication; arrow indicates direction of (+) strand synthesis
   8932..9036    +  promoter       AmpR promoter: bla
   9037..9897    +  CDS            AmpR: β-lactamase; bla; confers resistance to ampicillin, carbenicillin, and related antibiotics
  10068..10656   +  rep_origin     ori: high-copy-number ColE1/pMB1/pBR322/pUC origin of replication
  10839..10931   +  CDS            lacI (fragment): lac repressor; lacI; The lac repressor binds to the lac operator to inhibit transcription in E. coli. This inhibition can be relieved by adding lactose or isopropyl-β-D-thiogalactopyranoside (IPTG).
  10944..10965   +  protein_bind   CAP binding site: CAP binding activates transcription in the presence of cAMP. E. coli catabolite activator protein
  10980..11010   +  promoter       lac promoter: promoter for the E. coli lac operon
  11014..11036   +  protein_bind   lac operator (fragment): The lac repressor binds to the lac operator to inhibit transcription in E. coli. This inhibition can be relieved by adding lactose or isopropyl-β-D-thiogalactopyranoside (IPTG). lac repressor encoded by lacI
  11079..11097   +  promoter       T3 promoter: promoter for bacteriophage T3 RNA polymerase
