[The description below was written by a language model from this plasmid's Addgene catalogue record and pLannotate feature annotations shown in this document.]
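Description:
pLENTI_TetOn_Hu_ECT2(WT) is an 11.1 kb lentiviral transfer plasmid for doxycycline-inducible expression of wild-type human ECT2 in mammalian cells, built on the pLenti-CMVtight-Hygro-DEST backbone. It is propagated in E. coli through a high-copy ColE1/pUC-type origin with ampicillin selection (AmpR). An f1 origin, an SV40 origin and leftover lac/T7/T3 elements are also carried over from the backbone. The viral portion has a third-generation layout. An RSV promoter replaces the U3 region of a truncated HIV-1 5' LTR to drive genomic RNA synthesis in packaging cells. It is followed by the Ψ packaging signal with a gag fragment, the Rev response element for Rev-dependent nuclear export, and the cPPT/CTS. A second truncated LTR and an SV40 polyadenylation signal close the provirus at the 3' end.

The payload is the ECT2 coding sequence, flanked by attB1 and attB2 sites. These sites indicate Gateway recombination into the destination vector, while the record lists TOPO cloning as the method, presumably for the entry step. ECT2 sits downstream of the tight TRE promoter, which consists of seven tet operators fused to a minimal CMV promoter. A WPRE follows the insert to enhance transcript stability and expression. No epitope tag or reporter is annotated. The plasmid encodes no tetracycline transactivator, so induction requires rtTA supplied separately in the target cells. A mouse PGK promoter drives the hygromycin resistance gene, allowing selection of transduced cells.

ECT2 is a guanine nucleotide exchange factor for Rho-family GTPases that is required for contractile ring formation during cytokinesis. The construct suits generating stable cell lines in which ECT2 levels can be switched on in a controlled way. The "WT" label suggests it serves as the wild-type reference for mutant versions, though the record does not describe any.
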