Addgene plasmid #136339: pLENTI_TetOn_Hu_ECT2(WT)
Purpose: Lentiviral inducible expression (TetOn) of human ECT2
Depositing lab: Guillermo de Cárcer. Depositing organization: Instituto de Investigaciones Biomedicas Alberto Sols.
Backbone
  Vector backbone: pLenti-CMVtight-Hygro-DEST
  Vector type: Mammalian Expression, Lentiviral
  Selectable markers: Hygromycin
Growth in bacteria
  Bacterial resistance: Ampicillin, 100 μg/mL
  Growth temperature: 37°C
  Growth strain: NEB Stable
  Copy number: Unknown
Gene/Insert
  Gene/Insert name: ECT2
  Species: H. sapiens (human)
  Entrez Gene: ECT2 (a.k.a. ARHGEF31)
  Cloning method: TOPO Cloning
Terms and licenses: Academic/Nonprofit Terms; Industry Terms: Not Available to Industry
How to cite: pLENTI_TetOn_Hu_ECT2(WT) was a gift from Guillermo de Cárcer (Addgene plasmid # 136339 ; http://n2t.net/addgene:136339 ; RRID:Addgene_136339)
